>Addgene plasmid #90580 | CCT5 C11.3 gRNA | addgene full sequence | sequence record 183420 | Addgene NGS Result
CGAGTCAGTGAGCGAGGAAGCGGAAGAGCGCCCAATACGCAAACCGCCTCTCCCCGCGCGTTGGCCGATT
CATTAATGCAGCTGGCACGACAGGTTTCCCGACTGGAAAGCGGGCAGTGAGCGCAACGCAATTAATGTGA
GTTAGCTCACTCATTAGGCACCCCAGGCTTTACACTTTATGCTTCCGGCTCGTATGTTGTGTGGAATTGT
GAGCGGATAACAATTTCACACAGGAAACAGCTATGACCATGATTACGCCAAGCGCGCAATTAACCCTCAC
TAAAGGGAACAAAAGCTGGAGCTGCAAGCTTAATGTAGTCTTATGCAATACTCTTGTAGTCTTGCAACAT
GGTAACGATGAGTTAGCAACATGCCTTACAAGGAGAGAAAAAGCACCGTGCATGCCGATTGGTGGAAGTA
AGGTGGTACGATCGTGCCTTATTAGGAAGGCAACAGACGGGTCTGACATGGATTGGACGAACCACTGAAT
TGCCGCATTGCAGAGATATTGTATTTAAGTGCCTAGCTCGATACATAAACGGGTCTCTCTGGTTAGACCA
GATCTGAGCCTGGGAGCTCTCTGGCTAACTAGGGAACCCACTGCTTAAGCCTCAATAAAGCTTGCCTTGA
GTGCTTCAAGTAGTGTGTGCCCGTCTGTTGTGTGACTCTGGTAACTAGAGATCCCTCAGACCCTTTTAGT
CAGTGTGGAAAATCTCTAGCAGTGGCGCCCGAACAGGGACTTGAAAGCGAAAGGGAAACCAGAGGAGCTC
TCTCGACGCAGGACTCGGCTTGCTGAAGCGCGCACGGCAAGAGGCGAGGGGCGGCGACTGGTGAGTACGC
CAAAAATTTTGACTAGCGGAGGCTAGAAGGAGAGAGATGGGTGCGAGAGCGTCAGTATTAAGCGGGGGAG
AATTAGATCGCGATGGGAAAAAATTCGGTTAAGGCCAGGGGGAAAGAAAAAATATAAATTAAAACATATA
GTATGGGCAAGCAGGGAGCTAGAACGATTCGCAGTTAATCCTGGCCTGTTAGAAACATCAGAAGGCTGTA
GACAAATACTGGGACAGCTACAACCATCCCTTCAGACAGGATCAGAAGAACTTAGATCATTATATAATAC
AGTAGCAACCCTCTATTGTGTGCATCAAAGGATAGAGATAAAAGACACCAAGGAAGCTTTAGACAAGATA
GAGGAAGAGCAAAACAAAAGTAAGACCACCGCACAGCAAGCGGCCGCTGATCTTCAGACCTGGAGGAGGA
GATATGAGGGACAATTGGAGAAGTGAATTATATAAATATAAAGTAGTAAAAATTGAACCATTAGGAGTAG
CACCCACCAAGGCAAAGAGAAGAGTGGTGCAGAGAGAAAAAAGAGCAGTGGGAATAGGAGCTTTGTTCCT
TGGGTTCTTGGGAGCAGCAGGAAGCACTATGGGCGCAGCGTCAATGACGCTGACGGTACAGGCCAGACAA
TTATTGTCTGGTATAGTGCAGCAGCAGAACAATTTGCTGAGGGCTATTGAGGCGCAACAGCATCTGTTGC
AACTCACAGTCTGGGGCATCAAGCAGCTCCAGGCAAGAATCCTGGCTGTGGAAAGATACCTAAAGGATCA
ACAGCTCCTGGGGATTTGGGGTTGCTCTGGAAAACTCATTTGCACCACTGCTGTGCCTTGGAATGCTAGT
TGGAGTAATAAATCTCTGGAACAGATTTGGAATCACACGACCTGGATGGAGTGGGACAGAGAAATTAACA
ATTACACAAGCTTAATACACTCCTTAATTGAAGAATCGCAAAACCAGCAAGAAAAGAATGAACAAGAATT
ATTGGAATTAGATAAATGGGCAAGTTTGTGGAATTGGTTTAACATAACAAATTGGCTGTGGTATATAAAA
TTATTCATAATGATAGTAGGAGGCTTGGTAGGTTTAAGAATAGTTTTTGCTGTACTTTCTATAGTGAATA
GAGTTAGGCAGGGATATTCACCATTATCGTTTCAGACCCACCTCCCAACCCCGAGGGGACCCAGAGAGGG
CCTATTTCCCATGATTCCTTCATATTTGCATATACGATACAAGGCTGTTAGAGAGATAATTAGAATTAAT
TTGACTGTAAACACAAAGATATTAGTACAAAATACGTGACGTAGAAAGTAATAATTTCTTGGGTAGTTTG
CAGTTTTAAAATTATGTTTTAAAATGGACTATCATATGCTTACCGTAACTTGAAAGTATTTCGATTTCTT
GGCTTTATATATCTTGTGGAAAGGACGAAACACCGAGGGCGCCCATATTCATCGAGTTTAAGAGCTATGC
TGGAAACAGCATAGCAAGTTTAAATAAGGCTAGTCCGTTATCAACTTGAAAAAGTGGCACCGAGTCGGTG
CTTTTTTTGAATTCTAGATCTTGAGACAAATGGCAGTATTCATCCACAATTTTAAAAGAAAAGGGGGGAT
TGGGGGGTACAGTGCAGGGGAAAGAATAGTAGACATAATAGCAACAGACATACAAACTAAAGAATTACAA
AAACAAATTACAAAAATTCAAAATTTTCGGGTTTATTACAGGGACAGCAGAGATCCACTTTGGCGCCGGC
TCGAGTGGCTCCGGTGCCCGTCAGTGGGCAGAGCGCACATCGCCCACAGTCCCCGAGAAGTTGGGGGGAG
GGGTCGGCAATTGAACCGGTGCCTAGAGAAGGTGGCGCGGGGTAAACTGGGAAAGTGATGTCGTGTACTG
GCTCCGCCTTTTTCCCGAGGGTGGGGGAGAACCGTATATAAGTGCAGTAGTCGCCGTGAACGTTCTTTTT
CGCAACGGGTTTGCCGCCAGAACACAGGTGTCGTGACGCGGGATCCGCCACCATGACCGAGTACAAGCCC
ACGGTGCGCCTCGCCACCCGCGACGACGTCCCCAGGGCCGTACGCACCCTCGCCGCCGCGTTCGCCGACT
ACCCCGCCACGCGCCACACCGTCGATCCGGACCGCCACATCGAGCGGGTCACCGAGCTGCAAGAACTCTT
CCTCACGCGCGTCGGGCTCGACATCGGCAAGGTGTGGGTCGCGGACGACGGCGCCGCGGTGGCGGTCTGG
ACCACGCCGGAGAGCGTCGAAGCGGGGGCGGTGTTCGCCGAGATCGGCCCGCGCATGGCCGAGTTGAGCG
GTTCCCGGCTGGCCGCGCAGCAACAGATGGAAGGCCTCCTGGCGCCGCACCGGCCCAAGGAGCCCGCGTG
GTTCCTGGCCACCGTCGGAGTCTCGCCCGACCACCAGGGCAAGGGTCTGGGCAGCGCCGTCGTGCTCCCC
GGAGTGGAGGCGGCCGAGCGCGCCGGGGTGCCCGCCTTCCTGGAGACCTCCGCGCCCCGCAACCTCCCCT
TCTACGAGCGGCTCGGCTTCACCGTCACCGCCGACGTCGAGGTGCCCGAAGGACCGCGCACCTGGTGCAT
GACCCGCAAGCCCGGTGCCTGAACGCGTTAAGTCGACAATCAACCTCTGGATTACAAAATTTGTGAAAGA
TTGACTGGTATTCTTAACTATGTTGCTCCTTTTACGCTATGTGGATACGCTGCTTTAATGCCTTTGTATC
ATGCTATTGCTTCCCGTATGGCTTTCATTTTCTCCTCCTTGTATAAATCCTGGTTGCTGTCTCTTTATGA
GGAGTTGTGGCCCGTTGTCAGGCAACGTGGCGTGGTGTGCACTGTGTTTGCTGACGCAACCCCCACTGGT
TGGGGCATTGCCACCACCTGTCAGCTCCTTTCCGGGACTTTCGCTTTCCCCCTCCCTATTGCCACGGCGG
AACTCATCGCCGCCTGCCTTGCCCGCTGCTGGACAGGGGCTCGGCTGTTGGGCACTGACAATTCCGTGGT
GTTGTCGGGGAAATCATCGTCCTTTCCTTGGCTGCTCGCCTGTGTTGCCACCTGGATTCTGCGCGGGACG
TCCTTCTGCTACGTCCCTTCGGCCCTCAATCCAGCGGACCTTCCTTCCCGCGGCCTGCTGCCGGCTCTGC
GGCCTCTTCCGCGTCTTCGCCTTCGCCCTCAGACGAGTCGGATCTCCCTTTGGGCCGCCTCCCCGCGTCG
ACTTTAAGACCAATGACTTACAAGGCAGCTGTAGATCTTAGCCACTTTTTAAAAGAAAAGGGGGGACTGG
AAGGGCTAATTCACTCCCAACGAAGACAAGATCTGCTTTTTGCTTGTACTGGGTCTCTCTGGTTAGACCA
GATCTGAGCCTGGGAGCTCTCTGGCTAACTAGGGAACCCACTGCTTAAGCCTCAATAAAGCTTGCCTTGA
GTGCTTCAAGTAGTGTGTGCCCGTCTGTTGTGTGACTCTGGTAACTAGAGATCCCTCAGACCCTTTTAGT
CAGTGTGGAAAATCTCTAGCAGTACGTATAGTAGTTCATGTCATCTTATTATTCAGTATTTATAACTTGC
AAAGAAATGAATATCAGAGAGTGAGAGGAACTTGTTTATTGCAGCTTATAATGGTTACAAATAAAGCAAT
AGCATCACAAATTTCACAAATAAAGCATTTTTTTCACTGCATTCTAGTTGTGGTTTGTCCAAACTCATCA
ATGTATCTTATCATGTCTGGCTCTAGCTATCCCGCCCCTAACTCCGCCCATCCCGCCCCTAACTCCGCCC
AGTTCCGCCCATTCTCCGCCCCATGGCTGACTAATTTTTTTTATTTATGCAGAGGCCGAGGCCGCCTCGG
CCTCTGAGCTATTCCAGAAGTAGTGAGGAGGCTTTTTTGGAGGCCTAGGGACGTACCCAATTCGCCCTAT
AGTGAGTCGTATTACGCGCGCTCACTGGCCGTCGTTTTACAACGTCGTGACTGGGAAAACCCTGGCGTTA
CCCAACTTAATCGCCTTGCAGCACATCCCCCTTTCGCCAGCTGGCGTAATAGCGAAGAGGCCCGCACCGA
TCGCCCTTCCCAACAGTTGCGCAGCCTGAATGGCGAATGGG
[124 nt withheld, positions 4942-5065]
C
[91 nt withheld, positions 5067-5157]
A
[49 nt withheld, positions 5159-5207]
CCTTTGACGTTGGAGTCCACGTTCTTT
[37 nt withheld, positions 5235-5271]
ACCCTATCTCGGTCTATTCTTTTGATTTATAAGGGATTTTGCCGATTTCGGCCTATTGGTTAAAAAATGA
GCTGATTTAACAAAAATTTAACGCGAATTTTAACAAAATATTAACGCTTACAATTTAGGTGGCACTTTTC
GGGGAAATGTGCGCGGAACCCCTATTTGTTTATTTTTCTAAATACATTCAAATATGTATCCGCTCATGAG
ACAATAACCCTGATAAATGCTTCAATAATATTGAAAAAGGAAGAGTATGAGTATTCAACATTTCCGTGTC
GCCCTTATTCCCTTTTTTGCGGCATTTTGCCTTCCTGTTTTTGCTCACCCAGAAACGCTGGTGAAAGTAA
AAGATGCTGAAGATCAGTTGGGTGCACGAGTGGGTTACATCGAACTGGATCTCAACAGCGGTAAGATCCT
TGAGAGTTTTCGCCCCGAAGAACGTTTTCCAATGATGAGCACTTTTAAAGTTCTGCTATGTGGCGCGGTA
TTATCCCGTATTGACGCCGGGCAAGAGCAACTCGGTCGCCGCATACACTATTCTCAGAATGACTTGGTTG
AGTACTCACCAGTCACAGAAAAGCATCTTACGGATGGCATGACAGTAAGAGAATTATGCAGTGCTGCCAT
AACCATGAGTGATAACACTGCGGCCAACTTACTTCTGACAACGATCGGAGGACCGAAGGAGCTAACCGCT
TTTTTGCACAACATGGGGGATCATGTAACTCGCCTTGATCGTTGGGAACCGGAGCTGAATGAAGCCATAC
CAAACGACGAGCGTGACACCACGATGCCTGTAGCAATGGCAACAACGTTGCGCAAACTATTAACTGGCGA
ACTACTTACTCTAGCTTCCCGGCAACAATTAATAGACTGGATGGAGGCGGATAAAGTTGCAGGACCACTT
CTGCGCTCGGCCCTTCCGGCTGGCTGGTTTATTGCTGATAAATCTGGAGCCGGTGAGCGTGGGTCTCGCG
GTATCATTGCAGCACTGGGGCCAGATGGTAAGCCCTCCCGTATCGTAGTTATCTACACGACGGGGAGTCA
GGCAACTATGGATGAACGAAATAGACAGATCGCTGAGATAGGTGCCTCACTGATTAAGCATTGGTAACTG
TCAGACCAAGTTTACTCATATATACTTTAGATTGATTTAAAACTTCATTTTTAATTTAAAAGGATCTAGG
TGAAGATCCTTTTTGATAATCTCATGACCAAAATCCCTTAACGTGAGTTTTCGTTCCACTGAGCGTCAGA
CCCCGTAGAAAAGATCAAAGGATCTTCTTGAGATCCTTTTTTTCTGCGCGTAATCTGCTGCTTGCAAACA
AAAAAACCACCGCTACCAGCGGTGGTTTGTTTGCCGGATCAAGAGCTACCAACTCTTTTTCCGAAGGTAA
CTGGCTTCAGCAGAGCGCAGATACCAAATACTGTTCTTCTAGTGTAGCCGTAGTTAGGCCACCACTTCAA
GAACTCTGTAGCACCGCCTACATACCTCGCTCTGCTAATCCTGTTACCAGTGGCTGCTGCCAGTGGCGAT
AAGTCGTGTCTTACCGGGTTGGACTCAAGACGATAGTTACCGGATAAGGCGCAGCGGTCGGGCTGAACGG
GGGGTTCGTGCACACAGCCCAGCTTGGAGCGAACGACCTACACCGAACTGAGATACCTACAGCGTGAGCT
ATGAGAAAGCGCCACGCTTCCCGAAGGGAGAAAGGCGGACAGGTATCCGGTAAGCGGCAGGGTCGGAACA
GGAGAGCGCACGAGGGAGCTTCCAGGGGGAAACGCCTGGTATCTTTATAGTCCTGTCGGGTTTCGCCACC
TCTGACTTGAGCGTCGATTTTTGTGATGCTCGTCAGGGGGGCGGAGCCTATGGAAAAACGCCAGCAACGC
GGCCTTTTTACGGTTCCTGGCCTTTTGCTGGCCTTTTGCTCACATGTTCTTTCCTGCGTTATCCCCTGAT
TCTGTGGATAACCGTATTACCGCCTTTGAGTGAGCTGATACCGCTCGCCGCAGCCGAACGACCGAGCGCA
G
Features (pLannotate 1.2.2; 28 found; start..end, strand, type, name):
      1..26      +  rep_origin     RSF ori (fragment): Plasmids containing the RSF 1030 origin of replication can be propagated in E. coli cells that contain additional plasmids with compatible origins.
     28..120     +  CDS            lacI (fragment): lac repressor; lacI; The lac repressor binds to the lac operator to inhibit transcription in E. coli. This inhibition can be relieved by adding lactose or isopropyl-β-D-thiogalactopyranoside (IPTG).
    133..154     +  protein_bind   CAP binding site: CAP binding activates transcription in the presence of cAMP. E. coli catabolite activator protein
    169..199     +  promoter       lac promoter: promoter for the E. coli lac operon
    207..223     +  protein_bind   lac operator: The lac repressor binds to the lac operator to inhibit transcription in E. coli. This inhibition can be relieved by adding lactose or isopropyl-β-D-thiogalactopyranoside (IPTG). lac repressor encoded by lacI
    268..286     +  promoter       T3 promoter: promoter for bacteriophage T3 RNA polymerase
    314..540     +  promoter       RSV promoter: Rous sarcoma virus enhancer/promoter
    541..721     +  LTR            5' LTR (truncated): truncated 5' long terminal repeat (LTR) from HIV-1
    768..893     +  misc_feature   HIV-1 Ψ: packaging signal of human immunodeficiency virus type 1
    877..1240    +  CDS            HIV-1 gag (fragment): gag protein from human immunodeficiency virus 1; gag
   1386..1619    +  misc_feature   RRE: The Rev response element (RRE) of HIV-1 allows for Rev-dependent mRNA export from the nucleus to the cytoplasm.
   1996..2022    +  CDS            Rev (fragment): human immunodeficiency virus 1 (HIV-1) Rev protein; rev; enhances nuclear export of unspliced and incompletely spliced viral mRNAs
   2026..2266    +  promoter       U6 promoter: RNA polymerase III promoter for human U6 snRNA
   2314..2381    +  misc_RNA       tracrRNA (fragment): trans-activating CRISPR RNA for the Streptococcus pyogenes CRISPR/Cas9 system
   2430..2547    +  misc_feature   cPPT/CTS: central polypurine tract and central termination sequence of HIV-1
   2616..2827    +  promoter       EF-1α core promoter: core promoter for human elongation factor EF-1α
   2853..3452    +  CDS            PuroR (fragment): puromycin N-acetyltransferase; pac from Streptomyces; confers resistance to puromycin
   3468..4056    +  misc_feature   WPRE: woodchuck hepatitis virus posttranscriptional regulatory element
   4107..4126    +  misc_feature   cPPT/CTS (fragment): central polypurine tract and central termination sequence of HIV-1
   4128..4361    +  LTR            3' LTR (ΔU3): self-inactivating 3' long terminal repeat (LTR) from HIV-1
   4439..4560    +  polyA_signal   SV40 poly(A) signal: SV40 polyadenylation signal
   4600..4735    +  rep_origin     SV40 ori: SV40 origin of replication
   4756..4774    -  promoter       T7 promoter: promoter for bacteriophage T7 RNA polymerase
   4782..4937    +  CDS            lacZα (fragment): LacZα fragment of β-galactosidase; lacZ fragment
   4942..5370    +  rep_origin     f1 ori (sequence partly withheld): f1 bacteriophage origin of replication; arrow indicates direction of (+) strand synthesis
   5423..5527    +  promoter       AmpR promoter: bla
   5528..6388    +  CDS            AmpR: β-lactamase; bla; confers resistance to ampicillin, carbenicillin, and related antibiotics
   6559..7147    +  rep_origin     ori: high-copy-number ColE1/pMB1/pBR322/pUC origin of replication
