[The description below was written by a language model from this plasmid's Addgene catalogue record and pLannotate feature annotations shown in this document.]
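Description:
CCT5 C11.3 gRNA is a third-generation lentiviral CRISPR guide plasmid built on the pLenti-sgRNA backbone and carrying a single guide RNA against human CCT5 (guide designation C11.3, part of the pKMKO series). It is propagated in E. coli through a high-copy ColE1/pUC-type origin with ampicillin selection from the bla gene. An f1 origin, an SV40 origin and remnants of lac/lacZα cloning-vector sequence are also annotated in the backbone. The catalogue lists a backbone size of 9151 bp without insert, whereas the sequenced record is 7,302 nt. One possible explanation is that the BsmBI cloning step replaced a larger stuffer with the short guide oligo, but the record does not state this.

The transfer cassette is flanked by an RSV promoter-driven truncated HIV-1 5' LTR and a self-inactivating ΔU3 3' LTR. The RSV promoter makes genomic RNA production Tat-independent, and the ΔU3 deletion silences LTR promoter activity after integration. Between the LTRs lie the Ψ packaging signal with a gag fragment, the Rev response element for nuclear export of the viral RNA, and a cPPT/CTS. A human U6 Pol III promoter transcribes the CCT5 spacer, which was inserted between two BsmBI sites destroyed during cloning, fused to the S. pyogenes guide scaffold. Downstream, an EF-1α core promoter drives puromycin N-acetyltransferase for selection of transduced mammalian cells, followed by a WPRE to enhance expression.

No Cas9 is annotated, so the nuclease must be supplied separately, for example by a Cas9-expressing cell line. The plasmid was deposited alongside a large-scale CRISPR/Cas9 analysis of cell-cycle gene knockouts in human cells, where it serves to disrupt CCT5.
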