Addgene plasmid #90580: CCT5 C11.3 gRNA
Purpose: 3rd generation lentiviral gRNA plasmid targeting human CCT5
Depositing lab: Iain Cheeseman. Depositing organization: Whitehead Institute for Biomedical Research. Publication: Large-Scale Analysis of CRISPR/Cas9 Cell-Cycle Knockouts Reveals the Diversity of p53-Dependent Responses to Cell-Cycle Defects. McKinley KL, Cheeseman IM. Dev Cell. 2017 Feb 27;40(4):405-420.e2. doi: 10.1016/j.devcel.2017.01.012. Epub 2017 Feb 16. PubMed 28216383.
Backbone
  Vector backbone: pLenti-sgRNA
  Backbone manufacturer: Eric Lander & David Sabatini labs (Addgene plasmid #71409)
  Backbone size w/o insert (bp): 9151
  Vector type: Lentiviral, CRISPR
  Selectable markers: Puromycin
Growth in bacteria
  Bacterial resistance: Ampicillin, 100 μg/mL
  Growth temperature: 37°C
  Growth strain: NEB Stable
  Copy number: Unknown
Gene/Insert
  Gene/Insert name: CCT5 (Guide Designation C11.3) (alt name: pKMKO series)
  gRNA/shRNA sequence: CACCgAGGGCGCCCATATTCATCGA
  Species: H. sapiens (human)
  Promoter: U6
  Cloning method: Restriction Enzyme; 5′ cloning site BsmBI (destroyed during cloning); 3′ cloning site BsmBI (destroyed during cloning)
  Sequencing primers: 5′ hU6-F (5'-GAGGGCCTATTTCCCATGATT-3'); 3′ EF1a-R (5'-CACGGCGACTACTGCACTTA-3')
Terms and licenses: Academic/Nonprofit Terms; Industry Terms: Not Available to Industry
Depositor comments: Please note that gRNA target sequence listed is not strictly the 20nt spacer sequence, but also contains the 5' BsmBI overhang. For more information about knockout human cell lines generated using this plasmid, please see http://cellcycleknockouts.wi.mit.edu/ .
How to cite: CCT5 C11.3 gRNA was a gift from Iain Cheeseman (Addgene plasmid # 90580 ; http://n2t.net/addgene:90580 ; RRID:Addgene_90580)
